Addgene plasmid #118943: iRFP682-Smad2
Purpose: Mammalian expression of human Smad2 protein
Depositing lab: Won Do Heo. Depositing organization: Institute for Basic Science. Publication: Spatiotemporal Control of TGF-beta Signaling with Light. Li Y, Lee M, Kim N, Wu G, Deng D, Kim JM, Liu X, Heo WD, Zi Z. ACS Synth Biol. 2018 Feb 16;7(2):443-451. doi: 10.1021/acssynbio.7b00225. Epub 2018 Jan 12. PubMed 29241005.
Backbone
  Vector backbone: piRFP682-C1
  Backbone manufacturer: Clontech
  Modifications to backbone: iRFP682 gene was removed and re-inserted at restriction enzyme sites NheI and BsrGI.
  Vector type: Mammalian Expression
  Selectable markers: Neomycin (select with G418)
Growth in bacteria
  Bacterial resistance: Kanamycin, 50 μg/mL
  Growth temperature: 37°C
  Growth strain: DH5alpha
  Copy number: Unknown
Gene/Insert
  Gene/Insert name: iRFP682-Smad2
  Species: H. sapiens (human)
  Insert size (bp): 1404
  Entrez Gene: SMAD2 (a.k.a. CHTD8, JV18, JV18-1, LDS6, MADH2, MADR2, hMAD-2, hSMAD2)
  Promoter: CMV
  Tag / fusion protein: iRFP682 (N terminal on insert)
  Cloning method: Restriction Enzyme; 5′ cloning site BsrGI (not destroyed); 3′ cloning site EcoRI (not destroyed)
  Sequencing primers: 5′ CMV-F; 3′ SV40-pAR
Terms and licenses: Academic/Nonprofit Terms; Industry Terms: Not Available to Industry
How to cite: iRFP682-Smad2 was a gift from Won Do Heo (Addgene plasmid # 118943 ; http://n2t.net/addgene:118943 ; RRID:Addgene_118943)
