[The description below was written by a language model from this plasmid's Addgene catalogue record and pLannotate feature annotations shown in this document.]
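Description:
iRFP682-Smad2 is a mammalian expression plasmid built on the Clontech-style piRFP682-C1 backbone, in which human SMAD2 is fused in frame to the C-terminus of the near-infrared fluorescent protein iRFP682. The fusion is driven by the human cytomegalovirus immediate early enhancer and promoter and terminated by an SV40 polyadenylation signal. iRFP682 sits directly downstream of the promoter, followed by a short remnant of the multiple cloning site that acts as a linker, and then the SMAD2 coding sequence of about 1.4 kb, which was cloned between BsrGI and EcoRI. According to the record, the iRFP682 gene itself had been removed from the backbone and re-inserted between NheI and BsrGI. iRFP682 is a bacteriophytochrome-derived protein from Rhodopseudomonas palustris that needs biliverdin as a cofactor to fluoresce.

The 6.4 kb plasmid replicates in E. coli from a high-copy ColE1/pUC-type origin and also carries an f1 phage origin. A single Tn5 aminoglycoside phosphotransferase gene (NeoR/KanR) serves both hosts. A bacterial bla-type promoter gives kanamycin resistance in bacteria, while the adjacent SV40 enhancer/early promoter and an HSV TK polyadenylation signal allow G418 selection of transfected mammalian cells. The annotated large T antigen, ble and bGH fragments are short partial matches and appear to be backbone remnants rather than functional elements.

SMAD2 is a receptor-regulated SMAD that transduces TGF-beta and activin receptor signals and partners with SMAD4 to activate transcription. The stated purpose is simply mammalian expression of human Smad2. The associated work concerns light-based control of TGF-beta signaling, where a far-red tagged Smad2 would plausibly serve as a live-cell readout of pathway activity, although the record does not say so explicitly.
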