Features (pLannotate 1.2.2; 17 found; start..end, strand, type, name):
      1..304     +  enhancer       CMV enhancer: human cytomegalovirus immediate early enhancer
    305..508     +  promoter       CMV promoter: human cytomegalovirus (CMV) immediate early promoter
    553..1500    +  CDS            iRFP682: iRFP682 is a basic (constitutively fluorescent) near ir fluorescent protein published in 2013, derived from Rhodopseudomonas palustris. It has low acid sensitivity. It requires the cofactor biliverdin for fluorescence.
   1510..1528    +  misc_feature   MCS (fragment): multiple cloning site
   1531..2931    +  CDS            SMAD2: SMAD2_HUMAN - Also known as MADH2, MADR2. Experimental evidence at protein level: Swiss-Prot protein existence level 1. Receptor-regulated SMAD (R-SMAD) that is an intracellular signal transducer and transcriptional modulator activated by TGF-beta (transforming growth factor) and activin type 1 receptor kinases. Binds the TRE element in the promoter region of many genes that are regulated by TGF-beta and, on formation of the SMAD2/SMAD4 complex, activates transcription. May act as a tumor suppressor in colorectal carcinoma. Positively regulates PDPK1 kinase activity by stimulating its dissocia
   2935..2978    +  misc_feature   MCS (fragment): multiple cloning site
   2995..3079    +  CDS            large T antigen (fragment): large T antigen from SV40 (simian virus 40)
   3102..3223    +  polyA_signal   SV40 poly(A) signal: SV40 polyadenylation signal
   3257..3685    -  rep_origin     f1 ori (sequence partly withheld): f1 bacteriophage origin of replication; arrow indicates direction of (+) strand synthesis
   3712..3816    +  promoter       AmpR promoter: bla
   3818..4175    +  promoter       SV40 promoter: SV40 enhancer and early promoter
   4210..5004    +  CDS            NeoR/KanR: aminoglycoside phosphotransferase from Tn5; aph(3')-II (or nptII); confers resistance to neomycin, kanamycin, and G418 (Geneticin®)
   5025..5177    +  CDS            ble (fragment): BLE_KLEPN - Experimental evidence at protein level: Swiss-Prot protein existence level 1. Binding protein with a strong affinity to the bleomycin family of antibiotics. Binds to CL990; an antimitotic-antibiotic compound. From Klebsiella pneumoniae.
   5236..5283    +  polyA_signal   HSV TK poly(A) signal: herpes simplex virus thymidine kinase polyadenylation signal (Cole and Stacy, 1985)
   5374..5390    -  polyA_signal   bGH poly(A) signal (fragment): bovine growth hormone polyadenylation signal
   5612..6200    +  rep_origin     ori: high-copy-number ColE1/pMB1/pBR322/pUC origin of replication
   6315..6374    +  enhancer       CMV enhancer (fragment): human cytomegalovirus immediate early enhancer
>Addgene plasmid #118943 | iRFP682-Smad2 | addgene full sequence | sequence record 247859 | Addgene NGS Result
CGTTACATAACTTACGGTAAATGGCCCGCCTGGCTGACCGCCCAACGACCCCCGCCCATTGACGTCAATA
ATGACGTATGTTCCCATAGTAACGCCAATAGGGACTTTCCATTGACGTCAATGGGTGGAGTATTTACGGT
AAACTGCCCACTTGGCAGTACATCAAGTGTATCATATGCCAAGTACGCCCCCTATTGACGTCAATGACGG
TAAATGGCCCGCCTGGCATTATGCCCAGTACATGACCTTATGGGACTTTCCTACTTGGCAGTACATCTAC
GTATTAGTCATCGCTATTACCATGGTGATGCGGTTTTGGCAGTACATCAATGGGCGTGGATAGCGGTTTG
ACTCACGGGGATTTCCAAGTCTCCACCCCATTGACGTCAATGGGAGTTTGTTTTGGCACCAAAATCAACG
GGACTTTCCAAAATGTCGTAACAACTCCGCCCCATTGACGCAAATGGGCGGTAGGCGTGTACGGTGGGAG
GTCTATATAAGCAGAGCTGGTTTAGTGAACCGTCAGATCCGCTAGCGCTACCGGTCGCCACCATGGCGGA
AGGATCCGTCGCCAGGCAGCCTGACCTCTTGACCTGCGACGATGAGCCGATCCATATCCCCGGTGCCATC
CAACCGCATGGACTGCTGCTCGCCCTCGCCGCCGACATGACGATCGTTGCCGGCAGCGACAACCTTCCCG
AACTCACCGGACTGGCGATCGGCGCCCTGATCGGCCGCTCTGCGGCCGATGTCTTCGACTCGGAGACGCA
CAACCGTCTGACGATCGCCTTGGCCGAGCCCGGGGCGGCCGTCGGAGCACCGATCACTGTCGGCTTCACG
ATGCGAAAGGACGCAGGCTTCATCGGCTCCTGGCATCGCCATGATCAGCTCATCTTCCTCGAGCTCGAGC
CTCCCCAGCGGGACGTCGCCGAGCCGCAGGCGTTCTTCCGCCGCACCAACAGCGCCATCCGCCGCCTGCA
GGCCGCCGAAACCTTGGAAAGCGCCTGCGCCGCCGCGGCGCAAGAGGTGCGGAAGATTACCGGCTTCGAT
CGGGTGATGATCTATCGCTTCGCCTCCGACTTCAGCGGGGTGGTGATCGCAGAGGATCGATGCGCCGAGG
TCGAGTCAAAACTAGGCCTGCACTATCCTGCCTCAGCGGTGCCGGCGCAGGCCCGTCGGCTCTATACCAT
CAACCCGGTACGGATCATTCCCGATATCAATTATCGGCCGGTGCCGGTCACCCCAGACCTCAATCCGGTC
ACCGGGCGGCCGATTGATCTTAGCTTCGCCATCCTGCGCAGCGTCTCGCCCTGCCATTTGGAGTTCATGC
GCAACATAGGCATGCACGGCACGATGTCGATCTCGATTTTGCGCGGCGAGCGACTGTGGGGATTGATCGT
TTGCCATCACCGAACGCCGTACTACGTCGATCTCGATGGCCGCCAAGCCTGCGAGCTAGTCGCCCAGGTT
CTGGCCTGGCAGATCGGCGTGATGGAAGAGCTGTACAAGTCCGGACTCAGATCTCGAGGGATGTCGTCCA
TCTTGCCATTCACGCCGCCAGTTGTGAAGAGACTGCTGGGATGGAAGAAGTCAGCTGGTGGGTCTGGAGG
AGCAGGCGGAGGAGAGCAGAATGGGCAGGAAGAAAAGTGGTGTGAGAAAGCAGTGAAAAGTCTGGTGAAG
AAGCTAAAGAAAACAGGACGATTAGATGAGCTTGAGAAAGCCATCACCACTCAAAACTGTAATACTAAAT
GTGTTACCATACCAAGCACTTGCTCTGAAATTTGGGGACTGAGTACACCAAATACGATAGATCAGTGGGA
TACAACAGGCCTTTACAGCTTCTCTGAACAAACCAGGTCTCTTGATGGTCGTCTCCAGGTATCCCATCGA
AAAGGATTGCCACATGTTATATATTGCCGATTATGGCGCTGGCCTGATCTTCACAGTCATCATGAACTCA
AGGCAATTGAAAACTGCGAATATGCTTTTAATCTTAAAAAGGATGAAGTATGTGTAAACCCTTACCACTA
TCAGAGAGTTGAGACACCAGTTTTGCCTCCAGTATTAGTGCCCCGACACACCGAGATCCTAACAGAACTT
CCGCCTCTGGATGACTATACTCACTCCATTCCAGAAAACACTAACTTCCCAGCAGGAATTGAGCCACAGA
GTAATTATATTCCAGAAACGCCACCTCCTGGATATATCAGTGAAGATGGAGAAACAAGTGACCAACAGTT
GAATCAAAGTATGGACACAGGCTCTCCAGCAGAACTATCTCCTACTACTCTTTCCCCTGTTAATCATAGC
TTGGATTTACAGCCAGTTACTTACTCAGAACCTGCATTTTGGTGTTCAATAGCATATTATGAATTAAATC
AGAGGGTTGGAGAAACCTTCCATGCATCACAGCCCTCACTCACTGTAGATGGCTTTACAGACCCATCAAA
TTCAGAGAGGTTCTGCTTAGGTTTACTCTCCAATGTTAACCGAAATGCCACGGTAGAAATGACAAGAAGG
CATATAGGAAGAGGAGTGCGCTTATACTACATAGGTGGGGAAGTTTTTGCTGAGTGCCTAAGTGATAGTG
CAATCTTTGTGCAGAGCCCCAATTGTAATCAGAGATATGGCTGGCACCCTGCAACAGTGTGTAAAATTCC
ACCAGGCTGTAATCTGAAGATCTTCAACAACCAGGAATTTGCTGCTCTTCTGGCTCAGTCTGTTAATCAG
GGTTTTGAAGCCGTCTATCAGCTAACTAGAATGTGCACCATAAGAATGAGTTTTGTGAAAGGGTGGGGAG
CAGAATACCGAAGGCAGACGGTAACAAGTACTCCTTGCTGGATTGAACTTCATCTGAATGGACCTCTACA
GTGGTTGGACAAAGTATTAACTCAGATGGGATCTCCTTCAGTGCGTTGCTCAAGCATGTCATAAAAGCTT
CGAATTCTGCAGTCGACGGTACCGCGGGCCCGGGATCCACCGGATCTAGATAACTGATCATAATCAGCCA
TACCACATTTGTAGAGGTTTTACTTGCTTTAAAAAACCTCCCACACCTCCCCCTGAACCTGAAACATAAA
ATGAATGCAATTGTTGTTGTTAACTTGTTTATTGCAGCTTATAATGGTTACAAATAAAGCAATAGCATCA
CAAATTTCACAAATAAAGCATTTTTTTCACTGCATTCTAGTTGTGGTTTGTCCAAACTCATCAATGTATC
TTAAGGCGTAAATTGTAAGCGTTAATATTTTGTTAAAATTCGCGTTAAATTTTTGTTAAATCAGCTCATT
TTTTAACCAATAGGCCGAAATCGGCAAAATCCCTTATAAATCAAAAGAATAGACCGAGATAGGGT
[37 nt withheld, positions 3356-3392]
AAAGAACGTGGACTCCAACGTCAAAGG
[49 nt withheld, positions 3420-3468]
T
[91 nt withheld, positions 3470-3560]
G
[124 nt withheld, positions 3562-3685]
CAGGTGGCACTTTTCGGGGAAATGTGCGCGGAACCCCTATTTGTTTATTTTTCTAAATACATTCAAATAT
GTATCCGCTCATGAGACAATAACCCTGATAAATGCTTCAATAATATTGAAAAAGGAAGAGTCCTGAGGCG
GAAAGAACCAGCTGTGGAATGTGTGTCAGTTAGGGTGTGGAAAGTCCCCAGGCTCCCCAGCAGGCAGAAG
TATGCAAAGCATGCATCTCAATTAGTCAGCAACCAGGTGTGGAAAGTCCCCAGGCTCCCCAGCAGGCAGA
AGTATGCAAAGCATGCATCTCAATTAGTCAGCAACCATAGTCCCGCCCCTAACTCCGCCCATCCCGCCCC
TAACTCCGCCCAGTTCCGCCCATTCTCCGCCCCATGGCTGACTAATTTTTTTTATTTATGCAGAGGCCGA
GGCCGCCTCGGCCTCTGAGCTATTCCAGAAGTAGTGAGGAGGCTTTTTTGGAGGCCTAGGCTTTTGCAAA
GATCGATCAAGAGACAGGATGAGGATCGTTTCGCATGATTGAACAAGATGGATTGCACGCAGGTTCTCCG
GCCGCTTGGGTGGAGAGGCTATTCGGCTATGACTGGGCACAACAGACAATCGGCTGCTCTGATGCCGCCG
TGTTCCGGCTGTCAGCGCAGGGGCGCCCGGTTCTTTTTGTCAAGACCGACCTGTCCGGTGCCCTGAATGA
ACTGCAAGACGAGGCAGCGCGGCTATCGTGGCTGGCCACGACGGGCGTTCCTTGCGCAGCTGTGCTCGAC
GTTGTCACTGAAGCGGGAAGGGACTGGCTGCTATTGGGCGAAGTGCCGGGGCAGGATCTCCTGTCATCTC
ACCTTGCTCCTGCCGAGAAAGTATCCATCATGGCTGATGCAATGCGGCGGCTGCATACGCTTGATCCGGC
TACCTGCCCATTCGACCACCAAGCGAAACATCGCATCGAGCGAGCACGTACTCGGATGGAAGCCGGTCTT
GTCGATCAGGATGATCTGGACGAAGAGCATCAGGGGCTCGCGCCAGCCGAACTGTTCGCCAGGCTCAAGG
CGAGCATGCCCGACGGCGAGGATCTCGTCGTGACCCATGGCGATGCCTGCTTGCCGAATATCATGGTGGA
AAATGGCCGCTTTTCTGGATTCATCGACTGTGGCCGGCTGGGTGTGGCGGACCGCTATCAGGACATAGCG
TTGGCTACCCGTGATATTGCTGAAGAGCTTGGCGGCGAATGGGCTGACCGCTTCCTCGTGCTTTACGGTA
TCGCCGCTCCCGATTCGCAGCGCATCGCCTTCTATCGCCTTCTTGACGAGTTCTTCTGAGCGGGACTCTG
GGGTTCGAAATGACCGACCAAGCGACGCCCAACCTGCCATCACGAGATTTCGATTCCACCGCCGCCTTCT
ATGAAAGGTTGGGCTTCGGAATCGTTTTCCGGGACGCCGGCTGGATGATCCTCCAGCGCGGGGATCTCAT
GCTGGAGTTCTTCGCCCACCCTAGGGGGAGGCTAACTGAAACACGGAAGGAGACAATACCGGAAGGAACC
CGCGCTATGACGGCAATAAAAAGACAGAATAAAACGCACGGTGTTGGGTCGTTTGTTCATAAACGCGGGG
TTCGGTCCCAGGGCTGGCACTCTGTCGATACCCCACCGAGACCCCATTGGGGCCAATACGCCCGCGTTTC
TTCCTTTTCCCCACCCCACCCCCCAAGTTCGGGTGAAGGCCCAGGGCTCGCAGCCAACGTCGGGGCGGCA
GGCCCTGCCATAGCCTCAGGTTACTCATATATACTTTAGATTGATTTAAAACTTCATTTTTAATTTAAAA
GGATCTAGGTGAAGATCCTTTTTGATAATCTCATGACCAAAATCCCTTAACGTGAGTTTTCGTTCCACTG
AGCGTCAGACCCCGTAGAAAAGATCAAAGGATCTTCTTGAGATCCTTTTTTTCTGCGCGTAATCTGCTGC
TTGCAAACAAAAAAACCACCGCTACCAGCGGTGGTTTGTTTGCCGGATCAAGAGCTACCAACTCTTTTTC
CGAAGGTAACTGGCTTCAGCAGAGCGCAGATACCAAATACTGTTCTTCTAGTGTAGCCGTAGTTAGGCCA
CCACTTCAAGAACTCTGTATCACCGCCTACATACCTCGCTCTGCTAATCCTGTTACCAGTGGCTGCTGCC
AGTGGCGATAAGTCGTGTCTTACCGGGTTGGACTCAAGACGATAGTTACCGGATAAGGCGCAGCGGTCGG
GCTGAACGGGGGGTTCGTGCACACAGCCCAGCTTGGAGCGAACGACCTACACCGAACTGAGATACCTACA
GCGTGAGCTATGAGAAAGCGCCACGCTTCCCGAAGGGAGAAAGGCGGACAGGTATCCGGTAAGCGGCAGG
GTCGGAACAGGAGAGCGCACGAGGGAGCTTCCAGGGGGAAACGCCTGGTATCTTTATAGTCCTGTCGGGT
TTCGCCACCTCTGACTTGAGCGTCGATTTTTGTGATGCTCGTCAGGGGGGCGGAGCCTATGGAAAAACGC
CAGCAACGCGGCCTTTTTACGGTTCCTGGCCTTTTGCTGGCCTTTTGCTCACATGTTCTTTCCTGCGTTA
TCCCCTGATTCTGTGGATAACCGTATTACCGCCATGCATTAGTTATTAATAGTAATCAATTACGGGGTCA
TTAGTTCATAGCCCATATATGGAGTTCCG
